Addgene plasmid #238716: NanoBRET Assay Vector, PPP2R1A-NanoLuc
Purpose: Express PPP2R1A-NanoLuc Fusion Protein in Mammalian Cells under a CMV promoter
Depositing lab: Promega Corporation.
Backbone
  Vector backbone: pFC223C NanoLuc(R) CMV-Neo BiBRET-Balanced Vector
  Vector type: Mammalian Expression
  Selectable markers: Neomycin
Growth in bacteria
  Bacterial resistance: Kanamycin, 50 μg/mL
  Growth temperature: 37°C
  Growth strain: DH5alpha
  Copy number: High Copy
Gene/Insert
  Gene/Insert name: PPP2R1A
  Species: H. sapiens (human)
  Mutation: None
  Entrez Gene: PPP2R1A (a.k.a. HJS2, MRD36, PP2A-Aalpha, PP2AA, PP2AAALPHA, PR65A)
  Promoter: CMV
  Tag / fusion protein: NanoLuc (R) (C terminal on backbone)
  Cloning method: Other
Terms and licenses: Academic/Nonprofit Terms; Industry Terms
How to cite: NanoBRET Assay Vector, PPP2R1A-NanoLuc was a gift from Promega Corporation (Addgene plasmid # 238716 ; http://n2t.net/addgene:238716 ; RRID:Addgene_238716)
