[The description below was written by a language model from this plasmid's Addgene catalogue record and pLannotate feature annotations shown in this document.]
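Description:
NanoBRET Assay Vector, PPP2R1A-NanoLuc is a mammalian expression plasmid of about 6.5 kb built on the pFC223C NanoLuc CMV-Neo BiBRET-Balanced backbone. It is maintained in E. coli at high copy through a ColE1/pUC-type origin, and a ColE1 cer site helps keep the plasmid monomeric. A single neo (nptII) gene provides both selections. An EM7 bacterial promoter drives it for kanamycin resistance in bacteria, and an upstream SV40 enhancer/early promoter drives it for neomycin-class selection in mammalian cells, with a synthetic poly(A) signal following the gene.

The payload is unmutated human PPP2R1A, the PR65/A-alpha scaffolding subunit of protein phosphatase 2A, which brings together the catalytic subunit and a variable regulatory B subunit. Its coding sequence spans the numbering origin of the sequence record and is followed a short distance downstream by human codon-optimized NanoLuc luciferase, matching the catalogue's description of a C-terminal NanoLuc fusion supplied by the backbone. Expression comes from the CMV immediate-early enhancer and promoter, followed by a chimeric β-globin/immunoglobulin intron that generally improves transcript processing. An SV40 poly(A) signal lies downstream of the fusion, although it is annotated on the opposite strand. A T7 promoter just upstream of the open reading frame could also allow in vitro transcription. Several small annotated fragments (MCS, SET1, T7 terminator, large T antigen, M13 ori, bom, tnpA) appear to be backbone remnants or partial matches rather than functional parts.

The stated purpose is to express the PPP2R1A-NanoLuc fusion in mammalian cells. The name indicates use in NanoBRET assays, where NanoLuc serves as the bioluminescent energy donor for a fluorescent acceptor in proximity measurements. The record does not name a particular acceptor partner or tracer.
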