Features (pLannotate 1.2.2; 20 found; start..end, strand, type, name):
     55..567     +  CDS            Nluc: NanoLuc® luciferase human codon-optimized
    576..605     +  misc_feature   MCS (fragment): pUC18/19 multiple cloning site
    612..661     +  CDS            SET1 (fragment): solubility-enhancement tag derived from T7 phage gene 10B
    669..688     +  terminator     T7 terminator (fragment): transcription terminator for bacteriophage T7 RNA polymerase
    710..831     -  polyA_signal   SV40 poly(A) signal: SV40 polyadenylation signal
    854..922     -  CDS            large T antigen (fragment): large T antigen from SV40 (simian virus 40)
    927..959     +  rep_origin     M13 ori (fragment): M13 bacteriophage origin of replication; arrow indicates direction of (+) strand synthesis
    960..1011    -  misc_feature   bom (fragment): basis of mobility region from pBR322
   1076..1433    +  promoter       SV40 promoter: SV40 enhancer and early promoter
   1448..1495    +  promoter       EM7 promoter: synthetic bacterial promoter&nbsp
   1527..2318    +  CDS            neo: KKA2_KLEPN - Also known as kan, nptII. Experimental evidence at protein level: Swiss-Prot protein existence level 1. Resistance to kanamycin, neomycin, paromomycin, ribostamycin, butirosin and gentamicin B. From Klebsiella pneumoniae.
   2385..2433    +  polyA_signal   poly(A) signal: synthetic polyadenylation signal
   2454..2543    -  CDS            tnpA (fragment): TN5P_ECOLX - Also known as tnp. Experimental evidence at protein level: Swiss-Prot protein existence level 1. Mediates transposition of transposon Tn5 by a 'cut and paste' mechanism. First, the monomeric transposase binds the 19 bp inverted DNA repeats flanking the transposon. Then, dimerization of the DNA- bound transposase creates a synaptic DNA complex. After nicking of the first DNA strand, excision of the transposon proceeds through a series of intermediates. The transposase then mediates the insertion of the transposon at a new site by strand transfer. The activity of the wild- type tran
   2672..3260    -  rep_origin     ori: high-copy-number ColE1/pMB1/pBR322/pUC origin of replication
   3376..3659    +  misc_feature   cer region: ColE1-derived recombination site that helps to maintain plasmids as monomers
   3852..4229    +  enhancer       CMV enhancer: human cytomegalovirus immediate early enhancer
   4231..4430    +  promoter       CMV promoter: human cytomegalovirus (CMV) immediate early promoter
   4569..4701    +  intron         chimeric intron: chimera between introns from human β-globin and immunoglobulin heavy chain genes
   4745..4763    +  promoter       T7 promoter: promoter for bacteriophage T7 RNA polymerase
   4777..33      +  CDS            PPP2R1A (across the origin): 2AAA_HUMAN - Experimental evidence at protein level: Swiss-Prot protein existence level 1. The PR65 subunit of protein phosphatase 2A serves as a scaffolding molecule to coordinate the assembly of the catalytic subunit and a variable regulatory B subunit. Upon interaction with GNA12 promotes dephosphorylation of microtubule associated protein TAU/MAPT (PubMed:15525651). Required for proper chromosome segregation and for centromeric localization of SGO1 in mitosis (PubMed:16580887). From Homo sapiens (Human).
>Addgene plasmid #238716 | NanoBRET Assay Vector, PPP2R1A-NanoLuc | addgene full sequence | sequence record 486825 | Addgene NGS Result
GCCCAGGAGGCTCTGACTGTTCTGTCTCTCGCCGTTTCTCTCGGCTCGAGCGGCGTCTTCACACTCGAAG
ATTTCGTTGGGGACTGGCGACAGACAGCCGGCTACAACCTGGACCAAGTCCTTGAACAGGGAGGTGTGTC
CAGTTTGTTTCAGAATCTCGGGGTGTCCGTAACTCCGATCCAAAGGATTGTCCTGAGCGGTGAAAATGGG
CTGAAGATCGACATCCATGTCATCATCCCGTATGAAGGTCTGAGCGGCGACCAAATGGGCCAGATCGAAA
AAATTTTTAAGGTGGTGTACCCTGTGGATGATCATCACTTTAAGGTGATCCTGCACTATGGCACACTGGT
AATCGACGGGGTTACGCCGAACATGATCGACTATTTCGGACGGCCGTATGAAGGCATCGCCGTGTTCGAC
GGCAAAAAGATCACTGTAACAGGGACCCTGTGGAACGGCAACAAAATTATCGACGAGCGCCTGATCAACC
CCGACGGCTCCCTGCTGTTCCGAGTAACCATCAACGGAGTGACCGGCTGGCGGCTGTGCGAACGCATTCT
GGCGTAAGGCCGCGACTCTAGAGTCGACCTGCAGGCATGCAAGCTGATCCGGCTGCTAACAAAGCCCGAA
AGGAAGCTGAGTTGGCTGCTGCCACCGCTGAGCAATAACTAGCATAACCCCTTGGGGCGGCCGCTTCGAG
CAGACATGATAAGATACATTGATGAGTTTGGACAAACCACAACTAGAATGCAGTGAAAAAAATGCTTTAT
TTGTGAAATTTGTGATGCTATTGCTTTATTTGTAACCATTATAAGCTGCAATAAACAAGTTAACAACAAC
AATTGCATTCATTTTATGTTTCAGGTTCAGGGGGAGATGTGGGAGGTTTTTTTAAGCAAGTAAAACCTCT
ACAAATGTGGTAAAATCGAATTTTAACAAAATATTAACGCTTACAATTTCCTGATGCGGTATTTTCTCCT
TACGCATCTGTGCGGTATTTCACACCGCATACGCGGATCTGCGCAGCACCATGGCCTGAAATAACCTCTG
AAAGAGGAACTTGGTTAGGTACCTTCTGAGGCGGAAAGAACCAGCTGTGGAATGTGTGTCAGTTAGGGTG
TGGAAAGTCCCCAGGCTCCCCAGCAGGCAGAAGTATGCAAAGCATGCATCTCAATTAGTCAGCAACCAGG
TGTGGAAAGTCCCCAGGCTCCCCAGCAGGCAGAAGTATGCAAAGCATGCATCTCAATTAGTCAGCAACCA
TAGTCCCGCCCCTAACTCCGCCCATCCCGCCCCTAACTCCGCCCAGTTCCGCCCATTCTCCGCCCCATGG
CTGACTAATTTTTTTTATTTATGCAGAGGCCGAGGCCGCCTCGGCCTCTGAGCTATTCCAGAAGTAGTGA
GGAGGCTTTTTTGGAGGCCTAGGCTTTTGCAAAAAGCTTAATTAACTGTTGACAATTAATCATCGGCATA
GTATATCGGCATAGTATAATACGACAAGGTGAGGAACTAAACCCAGGAGGCAGATCATGATTGAACAAGA
TGGATTGCACGCAGGTTCTCCGGCCGCTTGGGTGGAGAGGCTATTCGGCTATGACTGGGCACAACAGACA
ATCGGCTGCTCTGATGCCGCCGTGTTCCGGCTGTCAGCGCAGGGGCGCCCGGTTCTTTTTGTCAAGACCG
ACCTGTCCGGTGCCCTGAATGAACTGCAGGACGAGGCAGCGCGGCTATCGTGGCTGGCCACGACGGGCGT
TCCTTGCGCAGCTGTGCTCGACGTTGTCACTGAAGCGGGAAGGGACTGGCTGCTATTGGGCGAAGTGCCG
GGGCAGGATCTCCTGTCATCTCACCTTGCTCCTGCCGAGAAAGTATCCATCATGGCTGATGCAATGCGGC
GGCTGCATACGCTTGATCCGGCTACCTGCCCATTCGACCACCAAGCGAAACATCGCATCGAGCGAGCACG
TACTCGGATGGAAGCCGGTCTTGTCGATCAGGATGATCTGGACGAAGAGCATCAGGGGCTCGCGCCAGCC
GAACTGTTCGCCAGGCTCAAGGCGCGCATGCCCGACGGCGAGGATCTCGTCGTGACCCATGGCGATGCCT
GCTTGCCGAATATCATGGTGGAAAATGGCCGCTTTTCTGGATTCATCGACTGTGGCCGGCTGGGTGTGGC
GGACCGCTATCAGGACATAGCGTTGGCTACCCGTGATATTGCTGAAGAGCTTGGCGGCGAATGGGCTGAC
CGCTTCCTCGTGCTTTACGGTATCGCCGCTCCCGATTCGCAGCGCATCGCCTTCTATCGCCTTCTTGACG
AGTTCTTCTGAGCGGGACTCTGGGGTTCGAAATGACCGACCAAGCGACGCCCAACCTGCCATCACGATGG
CCGCAATAAAATATCTTTATTTTCATTACATCTGTGTGTTGGTTTTTTGTGTGAATCGATAGCGATAAGG
ATCCTCTTTGCGCTTGCGTTTTCCCTTGTCCAGATAGCCCAGTAGCTGACATTCATCCGGGGTCAGCACC
GTTTCTGCGGACTGGCTTTCTACCCGGTATCAGCTCACTCAAAGGCGGTAATACGGTTATCCACAGAATC
AGGGGATAACGCAGGAAAGAACATGTGAGCAAAAGGCCAGCAAAAGGCCAGGAACCGTAAAAAGGCCGCG
TTGCTGGCGTTTTTCCATAGGCTCCGCCCCCCTGACGAGCATCACAAAAATCGACGCTCAAGTCAGAGGT
GGCGAAACCCGACAGGACTATAAAGATACCAGGCGTTTCCCCCTGGAAGCTCCCTCGTGCGCTCTCCTGT
TCCGACCCTGCCGCTTACCGGATACCTGTCCGCCTTTCTCCCTTCGGGAAGCGTGGCGCTTTCTCATAGC
TCACGCTGTAGGTATCTCAGTTCGGTGTAGGTCGTTCGCTCCAAGCTGGGCTGTGTGCACGAACCCCCCG
TTCAGCCCGACCGCTGCGCCTTATCCGGTAACTATCGTCTTGAGTCCAACCCGGTAAGACACGACTTATC
GCCACTGGCAGCAGCCACTGGTAACAGGATTAGCAGAGCGAGGTATGTAGGCGGTGCTACAGAGTTCTTG
AAGTGGTGGCCTAACTACGGCTACACTAGAAGGACAGTATTTGGTATCTGCGCTCTGCTGAAGCCAGTTA
CCTTCGGAAAAAGAGTTGGTAGCTCTTGATCCGGCAAACAAACCACCGCTGGTAGCGGTGGTTTTTTTGT
TTGCAAGCAGCAGATTACGCGCAGAAAAAAAGGATTTCAAGAAGATCCTTTGATCTTTTCTACGGGGTCT
GACGCTCAGTGGAACGAAAACTCACGTTAAGGGATTTTGGTCATGAGATTATCAAAAAGGATCTTCACCT
AGATCCTTTTATAGTCCGGAAATACAGGAACGCACGCTGGATGGCCCTTCGCTGGGATGGTGAAACCATG
AAAAATGGCAGCTTCAGTGGATTAAGTGGGGGTAATGTGGCCTGTACCCTCTGGTTGCATAGGTATTCAT
ACGGTTAAAATTTATCAGGCGCGATTGCGGCAGTTTTTCGGGTGGTTTGTTGCCATTTTTACCTGTCTGC
TGCCGTGATCGCGCTGAACGCGTTTTAGCGGTGCGTACAATTAAGGGATTATGGTAAATCCACTTACTGT
CTGCCCTCGTAGCCATCGAGATAAACCGCAGTACTCCGGCCACGATGCGTCCGGCGTAGAGGATCGAGAT
CTTCAATATTGGCCATTAGCCATATTATTCATTGGTTATATAGCATAAATCAATATTGGCTATTGGCCAT
TGCATACGTTGTATCTATATCATAATATGTACATTTATATTGGCTCATGTCCAATATGACCGCCATGTTG
GCATTGATTATTGACTAGTTATTAATAGTAATCAATTACGGGGTCATTAGTTCATAGCCCATATATGGAG
TTCCGCGTTACATAACTTACGGTAAATGGCCCGCCTGGCTGACCGCCCAACGACCCCCGCCCATTGACGT
CAATAATGACGTATGTTCCCATAGTAACGCCAATAGGGACTTTCCATTGACGTCAATGGGTGGAGTATTT
ACGGTAAACTGCCCACTTGGCAGTACATCAAGTGTATCATATGCCAAGTCCGCCCCCTATTGACGTCAAT
GACGGTAAATGGCCCGCCTGGCATTATGCCCAGTACATGACCTTACGGGACTTTCCTACTTGGCAGTACA
TCTACGTATTAGTCATCGCTATTACCATGGTGATGCGGTTTTGGCAGTACACCAATGGGCGTGGATAGCG
GTTTGACTCACGGGGATTTCCAAGTCTCCACCCCATTGACGTCAATGGGAGTTTGTTTTGGCACCAAAAT
CAACGGGACTTTCCAAAATGTCGTAATAACCCCGCCCCGTTGACGCAAATGGGCGGTAGGCGTGTACGGT
GGGAGGTCTATATAAGCAGAGCTGGTTTAGTGAACCGTCAGATCACTAGAAGCTTTATTGCGGTAGTTTA
TCACAGTTAAATTGCTAACGCAGTCAGTGCTTCTGACACAACAGTCTCGAACTTAAGCTGCAGAAGTTGG
TCGTGAGGCACTGGGCAGGTAAGTATCAAGGTTACAAGACAGGTTTAAGGAGACCAATAGAAACTGGGCT
TGTCGAGACAGAGAAGACTCTTGCGTTTCTGATAGGCACCTATTGGTCTTACTGACATCCACTTTGCCTT
TCTCTCCACAGGTGTCCACTCCCAGTTCAATTACAGCTCTTAAGGCTAGAGTATTAATACGACTCACTAT
AGGGCTAGCGATCGCCATGGCGGCGGCCGACGGCGACGACTCGCTGTACCCCATCGCGGTGCTCATAGAC
GAACTCCGCAATGAGGACGTTCAGCTTCGCCTCAACAGCATCAAGAAGCTGTCCACCATCGCCTTGGCCC
TTGGGGTTGAAAGGACCCGAAGTGAGCTTCTGCCTTTCCTTACAGATACCATCTATGATGAAGATGAGGT
CCTCCTGGCCCTGGCAGAACAGCTGGGAACCTTCACTACCCTGGTGGGAGGCCCAGAGTACGTGCACTGC
CTGCTGCCACCGCTGGAGTCGCTGGCCACAGTGGAGGAGACAGTGGTGCGGGACAAGGCAGTGGAGTCCT
TACGGGCCATCTCACACGAGCACTCGCCCTCTGACCTGGAGGCGCACTTTGTGCCGCTAGTGAAGCGGCT
GGCGGGCGGCGACTGGTTCACCTCCCGCACCTCGGCCTGCGGCCTCTTCTCCGTCTGCTACCCCCGAGTG
TCCAGTGCTGTGAAGGCGGAACTTCGACAGTACTTCCGGAACCTGTGCTCAGATGACACCCCCATGGTGC
GGCGGGCCGCAGCCTCCAAGCTGGGGGAGTTTGCCAAGGTGCTGGAGCTGGACAACGTCAAGAGTGAGAT
CATCCCCATGTTCTCCAACCTGGCCTCTGACGAGCAGGACTCGGTGCGGCTGCTGGCGGTGGAGGCGTGC
GTGAACATCGCCCAGCTTCTGCCCCAGGAGGATCTGGAGGCCCTGGTGATGCCCACTCTGCGCCAGGCCG
CTGAAGACAAGTCCTGGCGCGTCCGCTACATGGTGGCTGACAAGTTCACAGAGCTCCAGAAAGCAGTGGG
GCCTGAGATCACCAAGACAGACCTGGTCCCTGCCTTCCAGAACCTGATGAAAGACTGTGAGGCCGAGGTG
AGGGCCGCAGCCTCCCACAAGGTCAAAGAGTTCTGTGAAAACCTCTCAGCTGACTGTCGGGAGAATGTGA
TCATGTCCCAGATCTTGCCCTGCATCAAGGAGCTGGTGTCCGATGCCAACCAACATGTCAAGTCTGCCCT
GGCCTCAGTCATCATGGGTCTCTCTCCCATCTTGGGCAAAGACAACACCATCGAGCACCTCTTGCCCCTC
TTCCTGGCTCAGCTGAAGGATGAGTGCCCTGAGGTACGGCTGAACATCATCTCTAACCTGGACTGTGTGA
ACGAGGTGATTGGCATCCGGCAGCTGTCCCAGTCCCTGCTCCCTGCCATTGTGGAGCTGGCTGAGGACGC
CAAGTGGCGGGTGCGGCTGGCCATCATTGAGTACATGCCCCTCCTGGCTGGACAGCTGGGAGTGGAGTTC
TTTGATGAGAAACTTAACTCCTTGTGCATGGCCTGGCTTGTGGATCATGTATATGCCATCCGCGAGGCAG
CCACCAGCAACCTGAAGAAGCTAGTGGAAAAGTTTGGGAAGGAGTGGGCCCATGCCACAATCATCCCCAA
GGTCTTGGCCATGTCCGGAGACCCCAACTACCTGCACCGCATGACTACGCTCTTCTGCATCAATGTGCTG
TCTGAGGTCTGTGGGCAGGACATCACCACCAAGCACATGCTACCCACGGTTCTGCGCATGGCTGGGGACC
CGGTTGCCAATGTCCGCTTCAATGTGGCCAAGTCTCTGCAGAAGATAGGGCCCATCCTGGACAACAGCAC
CTTGCAGAGTGAAGTCAAGCCCATCCTAGAGAAGCTGACCCAGGACCAGGATGTGGACGTCAAATACTTT
